>Addgene plasmid #23096 | pBM3 | addgene partial sequence | sequence record 29032 | 23096 with T7
TATCGATAAGCTTGATATCGAATTCCTGCAGCCCCCTAGTCTCTTCGAAAATGATGTTTATTGATAATTA
TTATACATGGTTTCTTGCCGGTTATAAAATTACGTATACTATCTAAGCATCTAAAAATTAGCCCCGCAAT
TATGTCTGTAAACGATAAATTACAGCATATATACCCTCCTCATGTCGTTAAAAGCATTGCGAATAGATAG
ATGAATAATGTATTAAAAAAGGAGATGTTTGTATGATGTCCCCCCAGTCTAAATGCATAGAAAAAAAAAA
ATTCCCGCTTTATATTCATGATCTTTCACCTCTTAGTCTTCTGGCCAATTTGATATCCTTCTTTTGGATA
GTAACACGCTTAGCGTGAATAGCAGCCAGATTAGTGTCTTCAAACAAAGAGACTAAGTATGCTTCGACGG
ATTCTTGCAAAGCACCGATAGCAGAAGATTGAAATCTCAAGTCGGTCTTGAAATCTTGAGCGATTTCTCT
GACCAATCTTTGGAAAGGTAACTTTCTGATCAACAGTTCAGTAGATTTTTGGAATCTTCTAATTTCTCTC
AAGGCAACAGTACCTGGCTTATATCTGTGAGGCTTCTTAACACCACCGGTAGATGGGGCGGATTTTCTGG
CAGCCTTGGAGGCTAATTGTTTTCTTGGGGCTTGACCACCAGTATCTTTTCTAGCTGTTTGTTTAGTTCT
GGCCATTGTGGAGTGTTTGCTTGGATCCTTTAGTAAAAGGGGAAGAACAGTTGGAAGGGCCAAAGTGGAA
GTCACAAAACAGTGGTCCTATATAAAAGAACAAGAAAAAGATTATTTATATACAACTGCGGTCACAAGAA
GCAACGCGAGAGAGCACAACACGCTGTT
