[The description below was written by a language model from this plasmid's Addgene catalogue record.]
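Description:
pBM3 is a yeast expression plasmid built on a modified pRS414 backbone (the Afl III–Sma I segment of the parent vector has been deleted; the backbone is about 4.3 kb without insert). pRS414 belongs to the pRS series of yeast–E. coli shuttle vectors, which in the 41x form are centromeric (CEN/ARS), low-copy plasmids. No feature table is provided, so these elements are inferred from the backbone name rather than confirmed, and the record lists copy number as unknown. Selection in yeast is by TRP1 complementation of tryptophan auxotrophy, and the plasmid is propagated in E. coli under ampicillin selection.

The insert is an approximately 1.9 kb Saccharomyces cerevisiae fragment spanning the HHT2-HHF2 locus, which encodes histone H3 (HHT2, YNL031C) and histone H4 (HHF2, YNL030W). It was cloned by restriction digestion between Afl III and Spe I sites. The record does not name a promoter. In the genome these two genes are divergently transcribed from a shared intergenic region, so expression is probably driven by the native regulatory sequences, but this is not stated explicitly. The H3 copy carries two substitutions, serine 10 to aspartate and lysine 14 to glutamine (S10D, K14Q). Such changes are commonly used to mimic constitutive phosphorylation and acetylation, respectively, while H4 is not recorded as mutated.

The associated study concerns the interplay between phosphorylation and acetylation of histone H3. The plasmid therefore fits the role of supplying a mutant H3 together with H4 in yeast, to test how these tail modifications affect one another and cell function.
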