Addgene plasmid #23096: pBM3
Depositing lab: Sharon Dent. Depositing organization: University of Texas MD Anderson Cancer Center. Publication: Site-specific loss of acetylation upon phosphorylation of histone H3. Edmondson DG, Davie JK, Zhou J, Mirnikjoo B, Tatchell K, Dent SY. J Biol Chem. 2002 Aug 16. 277(33):29496-502. 10.1074/jbc.M200651200 PubMed 12039950.
Backbone
  Vector backbone: pRS414 delta Afl III- Sma I
  Backbone manufacturer: Stratagene
  Backbone size w/o insert (bp): 4348
  Vector type: Yeast Expression
  Selectable markers: TRP1
Growth in bacteria
  Bacterial resistance: Ampicillin, 100 μg/mL
  Growth temperature: 37°C
  Growth strain: DH5alpha
  Copy number: Unknown
Gene/Insert
  Gene/Insert name: yeast Histone H3-2 and Histone H4-2 (alt name: HHT2-HHF2)
  Species: S. cerevisiae (budding yeast)
  Insert size (bp): 1900
  Mutation: Histone H3 changed Serine 10 to Aspartate and Lysine 14 to Glutamine, H3 S10D, K14Q.
  GenBank ID: S000004976 S000004975
  Cloning method: Restriction Enzyme; 5′ cloning site Afl III (not destroyed); 3′ cloning site Spe I (unknown if destroyed)
  Sequencing primers: 5′ T7; 3′ CACCTCTGACTTGAGCGTCG
Resource information
  A portion of this plasmid was derived from a plasmid made by: from Dr. Mary Ann Osley, currently at the Univ. of New Mexico, Albuquerque, NM
Terms and licenses: Academic/Nonprofit Terms; Industry Terms: Not Available to Industry
Depositor comments: HHT2 is Yeast ID YNL031C HHF2 is Yeast ID YNL030W HHT2 is gene ID 855700 HHF2 is gene ID 855701
How to cite: pBM3 was a gift from Sharon Dent (Addgene plasmid # 23096 ; http://n2t.net/addgene:23096 ; RRID:Addgene_23096)
